Addgene plasmid #72971: pBP-SJM908
Purpose: Level 0 - SJM908 promoter (5' CTAT/3' GTAC fusion)
Depositing lab: Paul Freemont. Depositing organization: Imperial College London. Publication: EcoFlex: A Multifunctional MoClo Kit for E. coli Synthetic Biology. Moore SJ, Lai HE, Kelwick RJ, Chee SM, Bell DJ, Polizzi KM, Freemont PS. ACS Synth Biol. 2016 May 2. 10.1021/acssynbio.6b00031 PubMed 27096716.
Backbone
  Vector backbone: pSB1C3
  Backbone manufacturer: iGEM
  Backbone size w/o insert (bp): 3036
  Vector type: Synthetic Biology
Growth in bacteria
  Bacterial resistance: Chloramphenicol, 25 μg/mL
  Growth temperature: 37°C
  Growth strain: JM109
  Copy number: High Copy
Gene/Insert
  Gene/Insert name: SJM908 promoter
  Species: Synthetic
  Mutation: CAT gene - C435G (nucleotide) - silent mutagenesis to remove BsmBI site
  Cloning method: Restriction Enzyme; 5′ cloning site Unknown (unknown if destroyed); 3′ cloning site Unknown (unknown if destroyed)
  Sequencing primers: 5′ VF2 (5' tgccacctgacgtctaagaa 3'); 3′ VR (5' attaccgcctttgagtgagc 3')
Terms and licenses: Academic/Nonprofit Terms; Industry Terms: Not Available to Industry
How to cite: pBP-SJM908 was a gift from Paul Freemont (Addgene plasmid # 72971 ; http://n2t.net/addgene:72971 ; RRID:Addgene_72971)
