[The description below was written by a language model from this plasmid's Addgene catalogue record.]
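Description:
pBP-SJM908 is a Level 0 "bioparts" plasmid from the EcoFlex kit, a MoClo (modular Golden Gate) assembly toolkit for synthetic biology in E. coli. It is built on the iGEM standard parts backbone pSB1C3, recorded as about 3 kb without insert, and is maintained in E. coli as a high-copy plasmid under chloramphenicol selection. The chloramphenicol acetyltransferase (CAT) gene carries a silent single-nucleotide change (C435G) that removes an internal BsmBI site. This kind of "domestication" keeps the backbone from being cut when Type IIS restriction enzymes are used in hierarchical assembly.

The payload is a single synthetic regulatory part, the SJM908 promoter, stored as a reusable module. It is flanked by defined fusion overhangs, CTAT at the 5' end and GTAC at the 3' end, which set its position in the assembly grammar. When the part is released by Type IIS digestion, these four-base ends direct it to ligate in the promoter slot, upstream of the next part in a transcription unit (typically a ribosome binding site, followed by a coding sequence and terminator), giving a higher-level construct in a one-pot reaction. The record does not state the promoter's strength, its regulation or the sequence family it derives from, and the original cloning sites used to insert it are listed as unknown. No feature table is provided, so other backbone elements cannot be confirmed beyond what is generally associated with pSB1C3. The plasmid serves as a source part for building and tuning E. coli expression cassettes, not as an expression vector in its own right.
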