>Addgene plasmid #72971 | pBP-SJM908 | depositor partial sequence | sequence record 133816 | Partial sequence between BsaI sites - Backbone pBP-SJM901
GGTCTCACTATTTTATAGCTAGCTCAGCCCTTGGTATTATGCTAGCGTACAGAGACC
