>Addgene plasmid #72971 | pBP-SJM908 | addgene partial sequence | sequence record 140581 | RNAde-BB-1F 5'-tgccacctgacgtctaagaa-3'
ATAGGCGTATCACGAGGCAGAATTTCAGATAAAAAAAATCCTTAGCTTTCGCTAAGGATGATTTCTGGAA
TTCGCGGCCGCTTCTAGAACGTCTCAATCTGGTCTCACTATTTTATAGCTAGCTCAGCCCTTGGTATTAT
GCTAGCGTACAGAGACCAGATCTTTTAACTTTAAGAAGGAGATATACATATGCGTAAAGGAGAAGAACTT
TTCACTGGAGTTGTCCCAATTCTTGTTGAATTAGATGGTGATGTTAATGGGCACAAATTTTCTGTCAGTG
GAGAGGGTGAAGGTGATGCAACATACGGAAAACTTACCCTTAAATTTATTTGCACTACTGGAAAACTACC
TGTTCCATGGCCAACACTTGTCACTACTTTCGGTTATGGTGTTCAATGCTTTGCGAGATACCCAGATCAT
ATGAAACAGCATGACTTTTTCAAGAGTGCCATGCCCGAAGGTTATGTACAGGAAAGAACTATATTTTTCA
AAGATGACGGGAACTACAAGACACGTGCTGAAGTCAAGTTTGAAGGTGATACCCTTGTTAATAGAATCGA
GTTAAAAGGTATTGATTTTAAAGAAGATGGAAACATTCTTGGACACAAATTGGAATACAACTATAACTCA
CACAATGTATACATCATGGCAGACAAACAAAAGAATGGAATCAAAGTTAACTTCAAAATTAGACACAACA
TTGAAGATGGAAGCGTTCAACTAGCAGACCATTATCAACAAAATACTCCAATTGGCGATGGCCCTGTCCT
TTTACCAGACAACCATTACCTGTCCACACAATCTGCCCTTTCGAA
