>Addgene plasmid #72971 | pBP-SJM908 | addgene partial sequence | sequence record 141386 | RNAde-BB-2R 5'-attaccgcctttgagtgagc -3'
GCAGCGAGTCAGTGAGCGAGGAAGCCTGCATAACGCGAAGTAATCTTTTCGGTTTTAAAGAAAAAGGGCA
GGGTGGTGACACCTTGCCCTTTTTTGCCGGACTGCAGCGTCTCTGGCAAACATATAAACGCAGAAAGGCC
CACCCGAAGGTGAGCCAGTGTGACTCTAGTAGAGAGCGTTCACCGACAAACAACAGATAAAACGAAAGGC
CCAGTCTTTCGACTGAGCCTTTCGTTTTATTTGATGCCTGGTCGATTATTTGTATAGTTCATCCATGCCA
TGTGTAATCCCAGCAGCTGTTACAAACTCAAGAAGGACCATGTGATCTCTCTTTTCGTTGGGATCTTTCG
AAAGGGCAGATTGTGTGGACAGGTAATGGTTGTCTGGTAAAAGGACAGGGCCATCGCCAATTGGAGTATT
TTGTTGATAATGGTCTGCTAGTTGAACGCTTCCATCTTCAATGTTGTGTCTAATTTTGAAGTTAACTTTG
ATTCCATTCTTTTGTTTGTCTGCCATGATGTATACATTGTGTGAGTTATAGTTGTATTCCAATTTGTGTC
CAAGAATGTTTCCATCTTCTTTAAAATCAATACCTTTTAACTCGATTCTATTAACAAGGGTATCACCTTC
AAACTTGACTTCAGCACGTGTCTTGTAGTTCCCGTCATCTTTGAAAAATATAGTTCTTTCCTGTACATAA
CCTTCGGGCATGGCACTCTTGAAAAAGTCATGCTGTTTCATATGATCTGGGTATCTCGCAAAGCATTGAA
CACCATAACCGAAAGTAGTGACAAGTGTTGGCCATGGAACAGGTAGTTTTCCAGTAGTGCAAATAAATTT
A
